Addgene plasmid #148802: pT7-EGFP-C1-HsHelz-F1107V_AG
Purpose: Mammalian Expression of HsHelz-F1107V
Depositing lab: Elisa Izaurralde. Depositing organization: Max Planck Institute for Developmental Biology. Publication: HELZ directly interacts with CCR4-NOT and causes decay of bound mRNAs. Hanet A, Rasch F, Weber R, Ruscica V, Fauser M, Raisch T, Kuzuoglu-Ozturk D, Chang CT, Bhandari D, Igreja C, Wohlbold L. Life Sci Alliance. 2019 Sep 30;2(5). pii: 2/5/e201900405. doi: 10.26508/lsa.201900405. Print 2019 Oct. PubMed 31570513.
Backbone
  Vector backbone: Unknown
  Vector type: Mammalian Expression
Growth in bacteria
  Bacterial resistance: Kanamycin, 50 μg/mL
  Growth temperature: 37°C
  Growth strain: DH5alpha
  Copy number: High Copy
Gene/Insert
  Gene/Insert name: HsHelz-F1107V
  Species: H. sapiens (human)
  Entrez Gene: HELZ (a.k.a. DHRC, DRHC, HUMORF5)
  Cloning method: Unknown
Terms and licenses: Academic/Nonprofit Terms; Industry Terms: Not Available to Industry
Depositor comments: sequence according to the sequence of NCBI:NM_014877.3 or Uniprot.:P42694 Plasmids from this collection were made available to the research community and donated after the lab closed. Please note that the sequence provided by the depositing laboratory may be theoretical/predicted or based on Sanger sequencing results. There may be discrepancies between sequencing results obtained by Addgene and the depositor sequence. If an Addgene verified sequence is not available, please contact before placing your order to request that our lab fully sequence the plasmid.
How to cite: pT7-EGFP-C1-HsHelz-F1107V_AG was a gift from Elisa Izaurralde (Addgene plasmid # 148802 ; http://n2t.net/addgene:148802 ; RRID:Addgene_148802)
