[The description below was written by a language model from this plasmid's Addgene catalogue record and pLannotate feature annotations shown in this document.]
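Description:
pT7-EGFP-C1-HsHelz-F1107V_AG is a mammalian expression plasmid of about 10.6 kb that produces human HELZ, a putative RNA helicase, carrying the F1107V point substitution and fused at its N-terminus to EGFP. The catalogue lists the backbone as unknown, but the name and the annotated layout are consistent with an EGFP-C1-style vector into which a T7 promoter has been added. Expression in mammalian cells is driven by the CMV immediate-early enhancer and promoter. The T7 promoter sits between the CMV promoter and the EGFP start, which would also allow transcription by T7 RNA polymerase. The EGFP coding sequence is followed by a short multiple-cloning-site remnant that acts as a linker into the roughly 5.8 kb HELZ open reading frame, and the transcript terminates at an SV40 polyadenylation signal.

The plasmid replicates in E. coli from a high-copy ColE1/pUC-type origin and also carries an f1 origin for single-stranded DNA production. A single NeoR/KanR (Tn5 aminoglycoside phosphotransferase) gene serves both hosts: a bacterial bla promoter gives kanamycin resistance in bacteria, while the adjacent SV40 early promoter and a downstream HSV TK poly(A) signal allow G418 selection of transfected mammalian cells. Several short annotated fragments (HIV-1 LTR, SV40 large T antigen, ble, bGH poly(A)) are probably backbone remnants or annotation artefacts rather than functional elements.

The associated study concerns the direct interaction of HELZ with the CCR4-NOT deadenylase complex and the decay of bound mRNAs, so this construct presumably served as a GFP-tagged mutant for localisation, pull-down or functional comparison with wild-type HELZ. The record does not state what the F1107V change is meant to disrupt. The depositor notes that the supplied sequence may be theoretical rather than fully verified.
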