Features (pLannotate 1.2.2; 18 found; start..end, strand, type, name):
     61..364     +  enhancer       CMV enhancer: human cytomegalovirus immediate early enhancer
    365..568     +  promoter       CMV promoter: human cytomegalovirus (CMV) immediate early promoter
    564..597     +  LTR            5' LTR (truncated) (fragment): truncated 5' long terminal repeat (LTR) from HIV-1
    613..631     +  promoter       T7 promoter: promoter for bacteriophage T7 RNA polymerase
    665..1381    +  CDS            EGFP: EGFP is a basic (constitutively fluorescent) green fluorescent protein published in 1996, derived from Aequorea victoria. It is reported to be a rapidly-maturing weak dimer with moderate acid sensitivity.
   1382..1426    +  misc_feature   MCS (fragment): multiple cloning site
   1427..7252    +  CDS            HELZ: HELZ_HUMAN - Also known as DRHC, KIAA0054. Experimental evidence at protein level: Swiss-Prot protein existence level 1. May act as a helicase that plays a role in RNA metabolism in multiple tissues and organs within the developing embryo. From Homo sapiens (Human).
   7255..7277    +  misc_feature   MCS (fragment): multiple cloning site
   7289..7373    +  CDS            large T antigen (fragment): large T antigen from SV40 (simian virus 40)
   7396..7517    +  polyA_signal   SV40 poly(A) signal: SV40 polyadenylation signal
   7551..7979    -  rep_origin     f1 ori (sequence partly withheld): f1 bacteriophage origin of replication; arrow indicates direction of (+) strand synthesis
   8006..8110    +  promoter       AmpR promoter: bla
   8112..8469    +  promoter       SV40 promoter: SV40 enhancer and early promoter
   8504..9298    +  CDS            NeoR/KanR: aminoglycoside phosphotransferase from Tn5; aph(3')-II (or nptII); confers resistance to neomycin, kanamycin, and G418 (Geneticin®)
   9319..9471    +  CDS            ble (fragment): BLE_KLEPN - Experimental evidence at protein level: Swiss-Prot protein existence level 1. Binding protein with a strong affinity to the bleomycin family of antibiotics. Binds to CL990; an antimitotic-antibiotic compound. From Klebsiella pneumoniae.
   9530..9577    +  polyA_signal   HSV TK poly(A) signal: herpes simplex virus thymidine kinase polyadenylation signal (Cole and Stacy, 1985)
   9668..9684    -  polyA_signal   bGH poly(A) signal (fragment): bovine growth hormone polyadenylation signal
   9906..10494   +  rep_origin     ori: high-copy-number ColE1/pMB1/pBR322/pUC origin of replication
>Addgene plasmid #148802 | pT7-EGFP-C1-HsHelz-F1107V_AG | depositor full sequence | sequence record 291250 | Full Sequence
TAGTTATTAATAGTAATCAATTACGGGGTCATTAGTTCATAGCCCATATATGGAGTTCCGCGTTACATAA
CTTACGGTAAATGGCCCGCCTGGCTGACCGCCCAACGACCCCCGCCCATTGACGTCAATAATGACGTATG
TTCCCATAGTAACGCCAATAGGGACTTTCCATTGACGTCAATGGGTGGAGTATTTACGGTAAACTGCCCA
CTTGGCAGTACATCAAGTGTATCATATGCCAAGTACGCCCCCTATTGACGTCAATGACGGTAAATGGCCC
GCCTGGCATTATGCCCAGTACATGACCTTATGGGACTTTCCTACTTGGCAGTACATCTACGTATTAGTCA
TCGCTATTACCATGGTGATGCGGTTTTGGCAGTACATCAATGGGCGTGGATAGCGGTTTGACTCACGGGG
ATTTCCAAGTCTCCACCCCATTGACGTCAATGGGAGTTTGTTTTGGCACCAAAATCAACGGGACTTTCCA
AAATGTCGTAACAACTCCGCCCCATTGACGCAAATGGGCGGTAGGCGTGTACGGTGGGAGGTCTATATAA
GCAGAGCTCTCTGGCTAACTAGAGAACCCACTGCTTACTGGCTTATCGAAATTAATACGACTCACTATAG
GGAGACCCAAGCTCTAGCGCTACCGGTCGCCACCATGGTGAGCAAGGGCGAGGAGCTGTTCACCGGGGTG
GTGCCCATCCTGGTCGAGCTGGACGGCGACGTAAACGGCCACAAGTTCAGCGTGTCCGGCGAGGGCGAGG
GCGATGCCACCTACGGCAAGCTGACCCTGAAGTTCATCTGCACCACCGGCAAGCTGCCCGTGCCCTGGCC
CACCCTCGTGACCACCCTGACCTACGGCGTGCAGTGCTTCAGCCGCTACCCCGACCACATGAAGCAGCAC
GACTTCTTCAAGTCCGCCATGCCCGAAGGCTACGTCCAGGAGCGCACCATCTTCTTCAAGGACGACGGCA
ACTACAAGACCCGCGCCGAGGTGAAGTTCGAGGGCGACACCCTGGTGAACCGCATCGAGCTGAAGGGCAT
CGACTTCAAGGAGGACGGCAACATCCTGGGGCACAAGCTGGAGTACAACTACAACAGCCACAACGTCTAT
ATCATGGCCGACAAGCAGAAGAACGGCATCAAGGTGAACTTCAAGATCCGCCACAACATCGAGGACGGCA
GCGTGCAGCTCGCCGACCACTACCAGCAGAACACCCCCATCGGCGACGGCCCCGTGCTGCTGCCCGACAA
CCACTACCTGAGCACCCAGTCCGCCCTGAGCAAAGACCCCAACGAGAAGCGCGATCACATGGTCCTGCTG
GAGTTCGTGACCGCCGCCGGGATCACTCTCGGCATGGACGAGCTGTACAAGTCCGGACTCAGATCTCGAG
CTCAAGCTTCGAATTCTGCAGTCGACATGGAAGACAGAAGAGCTGAAAAGTCATGTGAACAAGCATGTGA
ATCACTTAAGAGGCAGGACTATGAAATGGCCCTCAAGCACTGCACAGAGGCCCTTCTTTCTCTTGGCCAG
TACTCCATGGCAGACTTCACAGGGCCTTGTCCATTGGAAATAGAACGCATCAAAATCGAGAGTCTTCTCT
ACAGAATTGCCTCATTTTTGCAACTGAAAAATTATGTGCAAGCTGATGAAGATTGTAGACATGTGCTGGG
AGAAGGACTGGCCAAGGGAGAAGATGCCTTTCGGGCAGTGCTTTGCTGCATGCAGCTGAAAGGGAAGCTC
CAACCTGTATCCACCATTCTTGCCAAGTCACTCACAGGAGAGTCCCTGAATGGGATGGTAACAAAGGATT
TGACAAGACTAAAAACACTTCTCTCAGAAACAGAGACAGCAACTAGTAACGCCCTCTCTGGATATCACGT
GGAAGACTTAGATGAGGGGTCTTGTAATGGTTGGCATTTCCGCCCACCACCTAGGGGAATCACAAGCAGC
GAGGAATATACTTTGTGTAAAAGATTTTTAGAACAAGGAATCTGTAGGTATGGTGCCCAGTGTACTTCAG
CACATTCCCAGGAAGAACTAGCAGAATGGCAGAAAAGATATGCTTCACGGCTGATAAAATTGAAACAGCA
AAATGAGAATAAACAGCTCTCAGGCAGTTACATGGAAACCTTGATAGAAAAGTGGATGAATTCATTGTCT
CCTGAGAAAGTGCTTAGTGAATGTATAGAAGGAGTAAAGGTAGAGCACAATCCTGACCTGTCAGTTACTG
TCAGCACCAAAAAATCCCACCAGACATGGACCTTTGCTCTCACTTGTAAGCCTGCAAGAATGCTGTATCG
TGTAGCATTGCTTTATGATGCTCATCGTCCTCATTTTAGTATCATTGCAATATCTGCCGGAGATAGTACT
ACCCAGGTATCACAAGAAGTCCCAGAAAACTGTCAAGAATGGATAGGAGGAAAGATGGCCCAAAATGGAT
TAGATCATTACGTGTATAAAGTCGGGATAGCATTTAACACAGAAATATTTGGAACTTTTCGCCAAACCAT
AGTTTTCGACTTTGGATTGGAACCAGTACTCATGCAAAGAGTAATGATTGATGCAGCTTCTACAGAAGAT
CTCGAATACCTGATGCATGCAAAACAGCAGCTAGTAACCACAGCTAAACGTTGGGATTCTTCCTCTAAGA
CTATTATAGATTTTGAACCTAATGAAACTACTGATTTGGAGAAGAGCCTTCTTATCAGATACCAAATTCC
CCTCTCTGCTGACCAGCTATTTACTCAGTCCGTTTTAGACAAATCATTGACCAAGAGCAACTATCAGTCA
CGGTTACATGACCTTCTTTATATTGAGGAGATAGCCCAGTATAAAGAAATCAGCAAGTTCAACCTTAAAG
TGCAATTGCAGATTCTGGCAAGCTTCATGCTCACTGGTGTTTCTGGAGGTGCAAAGTATGCTCAGAATGG
ACAACTTTTTGGTCGCTTTAAGCTTACTGAAACACTTTCTGAAGATACTTTGGCTGGACGACTGGTGATG
ACCAAAGTCAATGCTGTTTATTTATTACCAGTCCCTAAACAGAAGTTAGTACAGACCCAGGGAACCAAAG
AGAAGGTTTATGAAGCTACTATTGAAGAAAAAACAAAGGAATATATATTTTTAAGGCTATCTAGGGAATG
CTGTGAAGAACTTAATCTTCGGCCTGACTGTGACACACAGGTTGAACTTCAGTTTCAATTAAATCGATTA
CCCCTCTGTGAAATGCACTATGCACTAGACAGGATCAAGGACAATGGGGTTTTGTTTCCAGACATCAGTA
TGACTCCCACCATACCATGGAGTCCTAACAGACAATGGGATGAACAGTTGGATCCTCGACTAAATGCAAA
ACAGAAAGAGGCTGTTCTGGCCATTACCACTCCACTTGCAATCCAGCTGCCGCCTGTGCTTATCATCGGA
CCCTATGGGACAGGCAAAACGTTCACTCTAGCTCAGGCTGTCAAACATATTCTGCAGCAACAGGAGACTA
GGATTCTCATTTGCACCCATTCTAATAGTGCTGCTGATCTCTACATAAAGGATTATTTACATCCATATGT
AGAAGCAGGCAATCCCCAGGCAAGACCTCTCAGGGTATATTTCAGAAATCGCTGGGTAAAGACTGTCCAC
CCAGTTGTGCATCAGTACTGTTTGATCTCAAGCGCACATTCCACCTTTCAGATGCCCCAGAAAGAAGATA
TTCTTAAACATCGAGTGGTGGTTGTTACCTTGAATACTTCCCAGTACCTCTGTCAGTTGGACCTTGAACC
TGGGTTTTTTACACACATTCTATTAGATGAAGCTGCCCAGGCCATGGAGTGTGAAACCATTATGCCTCTA
GCATTAGCAACTCAAAACACTCGGATTGTCTTGGCTGGTGATCACATGCAGCTCAGTCCTTTTGTTTACA
GCGAGTTTGCCAGGGAGAGAAACCTTCACGTTTCATTACTTGACCGACTCTATGAGCATTACCCTGCTGA
GTTCCCATGTAGGATTCTCCTGTGTGAGAACTACCGCTCCCATGAAGCTATCATCAATTATACCTCTGAG
CTTTTCTATGAGGGCAAACTGATGGCCAGTGGGAAGCAGCCAGCACACAAAGATTTCTACCCACTAACTT
TCTTTACAGCACGAGGAGAAGATGTACAAGAAAAAAATAGCACAGCTTTTTATAATAATGCAGAGGTGTT
TGAAGTGGTGGAACGTGTAGAAGAGTTAAGAAGGAAGTGGCCAGTAGCGTGGGGGAAGTTAGATGATGGC
AGTATTGGTGTGGTGACTCCATATGCTGATCAAGTGTTTAGAATACGTGCTGAACTTCGAAAAAAGAGAT
TATCTGATGTTAATGTAGAAAGGGTGCTAAATGTTCAAGGAAAGCAATTCAGAGTTTTGTTTCTTAGCAC
AGTACGTACAAGACATACTTGTAAACATAAACAGACACCAATTAAAAAGAAAGAGCAACTTCTGGAAGAT
TCCACAGAGGACTTAGATTATGGTTTTTTATCTAACTACAAGCTTCTCAATACTGCCATCACAAGAGCAC
AATCCCTGGTTGCTGTGGTGGGTGATCCCATTGCTCTGTGCTCTATTGGAAGATGCAGGAAATTTTGGGA
ACGGTTTATTGCCCTGTGTCATGAAAACAGTAGCCTACATGGAATCACTTTTGAACAGATCAAAGCCCAG
TTAGAGGCTTTAGAACTAAAGAAGACATATGTGTTGAATCCGCTGGCACCTGAAGTTATCCCCCGGGCTC
TAAGACTGCAGCATTCAGGAAGTACCAACAAACAGCAGCAATCACCACCCAAGGGGAAAAGTCTTCATCA
TACCCAGAATGATCACTTCCAGAATGATGGAATTGTTCAGCCCAATCCTTCTGTACTTATTGGCAATCCT
ATTAGAGCATATACTCCTCCACCCCCTCTTGGACCTCACCCAAATTTGGGAAAATCTCCAAGCCCTGTTC
AAAGAATAGATCCTCACACTGGGACAAGTATTCTTTATGTACCTGCTGTCTATGGAGGGAATGTAGTTAT
GTCGGTGCCTTTACCTGTACCATGGACAGGATACCAGGGTAGGTTTGCAGTTGATCCTCGAATTATTACA
CATCAGGCAGCAATGGCCTATAACATGAACCTATTACAGACACATGGACGAGGATCTCCTATTCCTTATG
GCCTTGGACATCACCCACCTGTCACCATAGGCCAGCCACAAAATCAGCATCAGGAGAAGGATCAACATGA
GCAAAATCGAAATGGTAAAAGTGATACAAATAATTCCGGACCTGAAATTAATAAGATTCGAACACCAGAG
AAAAAGCCAACAGAACCAAAACAGGTTGATTTGGAATCAAATCCACAGAACAGAAGTCCTGAATCACGTC
CTAGTGTTGTTTATCCCAGTACCAAATTTCCTCGCAAAGATAATCTCAACCCAAGACACATAAATCTTCC
CCTTCCTGCTCCCCACGCACAGTATGCAATCCCTAATCGCCACTTTCATCCCCTTCCCCAGCTACCAAGA
CCACCCTTTCCAATTCCACAGCAGCACACCTTGTTAAATCAGCAGCAGAATAATTTGCCTGAACAACCAA
ATCAGATACCACCTCAGCCAAATCAGGTAGTCCAGCAGCAAAGTCAGTTGAATCAGCAGCCTCAGCAGCC
ACCTCCTCAGCTTTCTCCTGCATATCAGGCGGGACCCAACAATGCTTTTTTTAATAGTGCAGTTGCTCAT
CGGCCACAGTCTCCTCCTGCAGAAGCTGTAATTCCGGAGCAGCAGCCCCCTCCCATGCTGCAAGAAGGCC
ACAGTCCTCTGAGAGCCATTGCACAACCCGGCCCCATTCTTCCTTCACATCTGAATAGCTTCATTGATGA
GAACCCCTCGGGATTACCTATAGGGGAGGCTTTAGATCGTATACATGGGAGTGTCGCTCTGGAAACATTA
AGGCAGCAGCAGGCACGGTTCCAGCAGTGGAGCGAGCATCATGCCTTTCTCAGTCAGGGCAGCGTTCCAT
ACCCACACCATCACCATCCTCACCTCCAGCATCTTCCTCAGCCGCCCCTGGGATTACATCAGCCGCCAGT
GAGGGCAGACTGGAAGCTCACCAGCAGTGCCGAAGATGAAGTGGAGACCACATACTCAAGGTTTCAAGAC
TTAATCAGAGAACTGTCTCATCGTGATCAAAGTGAAACACGGGAACTAGCTGAAATGCCACCACCTCAAT
CAAGACTTTTGCAATATAGACAAGTACAGAGTAGAAGCCCACCAGCAGTCCCATCTCCCCCATCCAGTAC
AGACCACAGTAGCCACTTTTCTAACTTTAATGATAACAGCAGAGACATTGAAGTAGCCAGCAACCCAGCA
TTTCCACAGCGCCTCCCACCCCAGATATTCAACTCACCTTTCTCGTTGCCATCTGAACACCTTGCCCCTC
CTCCCTTGAAATACCTGGCACCTGATGGAGCATGGACTTTTGCTAACTTGCAACAGAATCACCTAATGGG
GCCAGGTTTTCCCTATGGCCTACCTCCATTGCCTCACAGGCCACCGCAGAACCCTTTTGTACAAATACAG
AATCATCAACATGCTATTGGTCAAGAGCCATTTCACCCATTGTCATCTCGAACAGTATCTTCTTCTTCGC
TCCCTAGCTTAGAAGAGTATGAGCCCAGAGGACCTGGTCGGCCCTTGTACCAAAGAAGAATCTCATCTAG
CTCAGTTCAACCTTGTTCTGAAGAAGTAAGCACTCCTCAAGACAGTCTGGCTCAGTGTAAAGAGCTTCAG
GACCACAGTAACCAATCTTCTTTCAACTTTTCATCCCCGGAGTCCTGGGTAAACACCACCTCATCTACTC
CTTATCAGAACATTCCGTGCAATGGATCCAGCAGGACAGCTCAGCCCAGAGAGTTGATAGCGCCACCCAA
GACTGTCAAACCCCCTGAGGATCAACTGAAGTCGGAGAACCTCGAGGTGTCCAGTTCCTTCAACTACAGT
GTGCTGCAGCATCTTGGCCAGTTTCCACCCCTTATGCCTAACAAGCAGATCGCGGAGTCGGCCAATAGCA
GTAGCCCCCAGAGCTCTGCGGGGGGCAAGCCCGCCATGTCCTATGCCAGCGCTCTGCGGGCCCCTCCAAA
GCCCAGGCCCCCTCCTGAGCAGGCCAAGAAGAGTAGCGACCCTCTGTCTCTCTTCCAGGAACTGAGCCTA
GGGAGCTCATCTGGCAGCAATGGCTTTTACTCATATTTTAAATAACCGCGGGCCCGGGATCCACCGGATC
TAGATAACTGATCATAATCAGCCATACCACATTTGTAGAGGTTTTACTTGCTTTAAAAAACCTCCCACAC
CTCCCCCTGAACCTGAAACATAAAATGAATGCAATTGTTGTTGTTAACTTGTTTATTGCAGCTTATAATG
GTTACAAATAAAGCAATAGCATCACAAATTTCACAAATAAAGCATTTTTTTCACTGCATTCTAGTTGTGG
TTTGTCCAAACTCATCAATGTATCTTAACGCGTAAATTGTAAGCGTTAATATTTTGTTAAAATTCGCGTT
AAATTTTTGTTAAATCAGCTCATTTTTTAACCAATAGGCCGAAATCGGCAAAATCCCTTATAAATCAAAA
GAATAGACCGAGATAGGGT
[37 nt withheld, positions 7650-7686]
AAAGAACGTGGACTCCAACGTCAAAGG
[49 nt withheld, positions 7714-7762]
T
[91 nt withheld, positions 7764-7854]
G
[124 nt withheld, positions 7856-7979]
CAGGTGGCACTTTTCGGGGAAATGTGCGCGGAACCCCTATTTGTTTATTTTTCTAAATACATTCAAATAT
GTATCCGCTCATGAGACAATAACCCTGATAAATGCTTCAATAATATTGAAAAAGGAAGAGTCCTGAGGCG
GAAAGAACCAGCTGTGGAATGTGTGTCAGTTAGGGTGTGGAAAGTCCCCAGGCTCCCCAGCAGGCAGAAG
TATGCAAAGCATGCATCTCAATTAGTCAGCAACCAGGTGTGGAAAGTCCCCAGGCTCCCCAGCAGGCAGA
AGTATGCAAAGCATGCATCTCAATTAGTCAGCAACCATAGTCCCGCCCCTAACTCCGCCCATCCCGCCCC
TAACTCCGCCCAGTTCCGCCCATTCTCCGCCCCATGGCTGACTAATTTTTTTTATTTATGCAGAGGCCGA
GGCCGCCTCGGCCTCTGAGCTATTCCAGAAGTAGTGAGGAGGCTTTTTTGGAGGCCTAGGCTTTTGCAAA
GATCGATCAAGAGACAGGATGAGGATCGTTTCGCATGATTGAACAAGATGGATTGCACGCAGGTTCTCCG
GCCGCTTGGGTGGAGAGGCTATTCGGCTATGACTGGGCACAACAGACAATCGGCTGCTCTGATGCCGCCG
TGTTCCGGCTGTCAGCGCAGGGGCGCCCGGTTCTTTTTGTCAAGACCGACCTGTCCGGTGCCCTGAATGA
ACTGCAAGACGAGGCAGCGCGGCTATCGTGGCTGGCCACGACGGGCGTTCCTTGCGCAGCTGTGCTCGAC
GTTGTCACTGAAGCGGGAAGGGACTGGCTGCTATTGGGCGAAGTGCCGGGGCAGGATCTCCTGTCATCTC
ACCTTGCTCCTGCCGAGAAAGTATCCATCATGGCTGATGCAATGCGGCGGCTGCATACGCTTGATCCGGC
TACCTGCCCATTCGACCACCAAGCGAAACATCGCATCGAGCGAGCACGTACTCGGATGGAAGCCGGTCTT
GTCGATCAGGATGATCTGGACGAAGAGCATCAGGGGCTCGCGCCAGCCGAACTGTTCGCCAGGCTCAAGG
CGAGCATGCCCGACGGCGAGGATCTCGTCGTGACCCATGGCGATGCCTGCTTGCCGAATATCATGGTGGA
AAATGGCCGCTTTTCTGGATTCATCGACTGTGGCCGGCTGGGTGTGGCGGACCGCTATCAGGACATAGCG
TTGGCTACCCGTGATATTGCTGAAGAGCTTGGCGGCGAATGGGCTGACCGCTTCCTCGTGCTTTACGGTA
TCGCCGCTCCCGATTCGCAGCGCATCGCCTTCTATCGCCTTCTTGACGAGTTCTTCTGAGCGGGACTCTG
GGGTTCGAAATGACCGACCAAGCGACGCCCAACCTGCCATCACGAGATTTCGATTCCACCGCCGCCTTCT
ATGAAAGGTTGGGCTTCGGAATCGTTTTCCGGGACGCCGGCTGGATGATCCTCCAGCGCGGGGATCTCAT
GCTGGAGTTCTTCGCCCACCCTAGGGGGAGGCTAACTGAAACACGGAAGGAGACAATACCGGAAGGAACC
CGCGCTATGACGGCAATAAAAAGACAGAATAAAACGCACGGTGTTGGGTCGTTTGTTCATAAACGCGGGG
TTCGGTCCCAGGGCTGGCACTCTGTCGATACCCCACCGAGACCCCATTGGGGCCAATACGCCCGCGTTTC
TTCCTTTTCCCCACCCCACCCCCCAAGTTCGGGTGAAGGCCCAGGGCTCGCAGCCAACGTCGGGGCGGCA
GGCCCTGCCATAGCCTCAGGTTACTCATATATACTTTAGATTGATTTAAAACTTCATTTTTAATTTAAAA
GGATCTAGGTGAAGATCCTTTTTGATAATCTCATGACCAAAATCCCTTAACGTGAGTTTTCGTTCCACTG
AGCGTCAGACCCCGTAGAAAAGATCAAAGGATCTTCTTGAGATCCTTTTTTTCTGCGCGTAATCTGCTGC
TTGCAAACAAAAAAACCACCGCTACCAGCGGTGGTTTGTTTGCCGGATCAAGAGCTACCAACTCTTTTTC
CGAAGGTAACTGGCTTCAGCAGAGCGCAGATACCAAATACTGTCCTTCTAGTGTAGCCGTAGTTAGGCCA
CCACTTCAAGAACTCTGTAGCACCGCCTACATACCTCGCTCTGCTAATCCTGTTACCAGTGGCTGCTGCC
AGTGGCGATAAGTCGTGTCTTACCGGGTTGGACTCAAGACGATAGTTACCGGATAAGGCGCAGCGGTCGG
GCTGAACGGGGGGTTCGTGCACACAGCCCAGCTTGGAGCGAACGACCTACACCGAACTGAGATACCTACA
GCGTGAGCTATGAGAAAGCGCCACGCTTCCCGAAGGGAGAAAGGCGGACAGGTATCCGGTAAGCGGCAGG
GTCGGAACAGGAGAGCGCACGAGGGAGCTTCCAGGGGGAAACGCCTGGTATCTTTATAGTCCTGTCGGGT
TTCGCCACCTCTGACTTGAGCGTCGATTTTTGTGATGCTCGTCAGGGGGGCGGAGCCTATGGAAAAACGC
CAGCAACGCGGCCTTTTTACGGTTCCTGGCCTTTTGCTGGCCTTTTGCTCACATGTTCTTTCCTGCGTTA
TCCCCTGATTCTGTGGATAACCGTATTACCGCCATGCAT
